>Addgene plasmid #214237 | pGEL847 | addgene full sequence | sequence record 430354 | Addgene NGS Result
GGGAAAACCCTGGCGTTACCCAACTTAATCGCCTTGCAGCACATCCCCCTTTCGCCAGCTGGCGTAATAG
CGAAGAGGCCCGCACCGATCGCCCTTCCCAACAGTTGCGCAGCCTGAATGGCGAATGCTAGAGCAGCTTG
AGCTTGGATCAGATTGTCGTTTCCCGCCTTCAGTTTAAACTATCAGTGTTTGACAGGATATATTGGCGGG
TAAACCTAAGAGAAAAGAGCGTTTATTAGAATAATCGGATATTTAAAAGGGCGTGAAAAGGTTTATCCGT
TCGTCCATTTGTATGTGCATGCCAACCACAGGGTTCCCCTCGGGATCAAAGTACTTTGATCCAACCCCTC
CGCTGCTATAGTGCAGTCGGCTTCTGACGTTCAGTGCAGCCGTCTTCTGAAAACGACATGTCGCACAAGT
CCTAAGTTACGCGACAGGCTGCCGCCCTGCCCTTTTCCTGGCGTTTTCTTGTCGCGTGTTTTAGTCGCAT
AAAGTAGAATACTTGCGACTAGAACCGGAGACATTACGCCATGAACAAGAGCGCCGCCGCTGGCCTGCTG
GGCTATGCCCGCGTCAGCACCGACGACCAGGACTTGACCAACCAACGGGCCGAACTGCACGCGGCCGGCT
GCACCAAGCTGTTTTCCGAGAAGATCACCGGCACCAGGCGCGACCGCCCGGAGCTGGCCAGGATGCTTGA
CCACCTACGCCCTGGCGACGTTGTGACAGTGACCAGGCTAGACCGCCTGGCCCGCAGCACCCGCGACCTA
CTGGACATTGCCGAGCGCATCCAGGAGGCCGGCGCGGGCCTGCGTAGCCTGGCAGAGCCGTGGGCCGACA
CCACCACGCCGGCCGGCCGCATGGTGTTGACCGTGTTCGCCGGCATTGCCGAGTTCGAGCGTTCCCTAAT
CATCGACCGCACCCGGAGCGGGCGCGAGGCCGCCAAGGCCCGAGGCGTGAAGTTTGGCCCCCGCCCTACC
CTCACCCCGGCACAGATCGCGCACGCCCGCGAGCTGATCGACCAGGAAGGCCGCACCGTGAAAGAGGCGG
CTGCACTGCTTGGCGTGCATCGCTCGACCCTGTACCGCGCACTTGAGCGCAGCGAGGAAGTGACGCCCAC
CGAGGCCAGGCGGCGCGGTGCCTTCCGTGAGGACGCATTGACCGAGGCCGACGCCCTGGCGGCCGCCGAG
AATGAACGCCAAGAGGAACAAGCATGAAACCGCACCAGGACGGCCAGGACGAACCGTTTTTCATTACCGA
AGAGATCGAGGCGGAGATGATCGCGGCCGGGTACGTGTTCGAGCCGCCCGCGCACGGCTCAACCGTGCGG
CTGCATGAAATCCTGGCCGGTTTGTCTGATGCCAAGCTGGCGGCCTGGCCGGCCAGCTTGGCCGCTGAAG
AAACCGAGCGCCGCCGTCTAAAAAGGTGATGTGTATTTGAGTAAAACAGCTTGCGTCATGCGGTCGCTGC
GTATATGATGCGATGAGTAAATAAACAAATACGCAAGGGGAACGCATGAAGGTTATCGCTGTACTTAACC
AGAAAGGCGGGTCAGGCAAGACGACCATCGCAACCCATCTAGCCCGCGCCCTGCAACTCGCCGGGGCCGA
TGTTCTGTTAGTCGATTCCGATCCCCAGGGCAGTGCCCGCGATTGGGCGGCCGTGCGGGAAGATCAACCG
CTAACCGTTGTCGGCATCGACCGCCCGACGATTGACCGCGACGTGAAGGCCATCGGCCGGCGCGACTTCG
TAGTGATCGACGGAGCGCCCCAGGCGGCGGACTTGGCTGTGTCCGCGATCAAGGCAGCCGACTTCGTGCT
GATTCCGGTGCAGCCAAGCCCTTACGACATATGGGCCACCGCCGACCTGGTGGAGCTGGTTAAGCAGCGC
ATTGAGGTCACGGATGGAAGGCTACAAGCGGCCTTTGTCGTGTCGCGGGCGATCAAAGGCACGCGCATCG
GCGGTGAGGTTGCCGAGGCGCTGGCCGGGTACGAGCTGCCCATTCTTGAGTCCCGTATCACGCAGCGCGT
GAGCTACCCAGGCACTGCCGCCGCCGGCACAACCGTTCTTGAATCAGAACCCGAGGGCGACGCTGCCCGC
GAGGTCCAGGCGCTGGCCGCTGAAATTAAATCAAAACTCATTTGAGTTAATGAGGTAAAGAGAAAATGAG
CAAAAGCACAAACACGCTAAGTGCCGGCCGTCCGAGCGCACGCAGCAGCAAGGCTGCAACGTTGGCCAGC
CTGGCAGACACGCCAGCCATGAAGCGGGTCAACTTTCAGTTGCCGGCGGAGGATCACACCAAGCTGAAGA
TGTACGCGGTACGCCAAGGCAAGACCATTACCGAGCTGCTATCTGAATACATCGCGCAGCTACCAGAGTA
AATGAGCAAATGAATAAATGAGTAGATGAATTTTAGCGGCTAAAGGAGGCGGCATGGAAAATCAAGAACA
ACCAGGCACCGACGCCGTGGAATGCCCCATGTGTGGAGGAACGGGCGGTTGGCCAGGCGTAAGCGGCTGG
GTTGCCTGCCGGCCCTGCAATGGCACTGGAACCCCCAAGCCCGAGGAATCGGCGTGAGCGGTCGCAAACC
ATCCGGCCCGGTACAAATCGGCGCGGCGCTGGGTGATGACCTGGTGGAGAAGTTGAAGGCCGCGCAGGCC
GCCCAGCGGCAACGCATCGAGGCAGAAGCACGCCCCGGTGAATCGTGGCAAGCGGCCGCTGATCGAATCC
GCAAAGAATCCCGGCAACCGCCGGCAGCCGGTGCGCCGTCGATTAGGAAGCCGCCCAAGGGCGACGAGCA
ACCAGATTTTTTCGTTCCGATGCTCTATGACGTGGGCACCCGCGATAGTCGCAGCATCATGGACGTGGCC
GTTTTCCGTCTGTCGAAGCGTGACCGACGAGCTGGCGAGGTGATCCGCTACGAGCTTCCAGACGGGCACG
TAGAGGTTTCCGCAGGGCCGGCCGGCATGGCCAGTGTGTGGGATTACGACCTGGTACTGATGGCGGTTTC
CCATCTAACCGAATCCATGAACCGATACCGGGAAGGGAAGGGAGACAAGCCCGGCCGCGTGTTCCGTCCA
CACGTTGCGGACGTACTCAAGTTCTGCCGGCGAGCCGATGGCGGAAAGCAGAAAGACGACCTGGTAGAAA
CCTGCATTCGGTTAAACACCACGCACGTTGCCATGCAGCGTACGAAGAAGGCCAAGAACGGCCGCCTGGT
GACGGTATCCGAGGGTGAAGCCTTGATTAGCCGCTACAAGATCGTAAAGAGCGAAACCGGGCGGCCGGAG
TACATCGAGATCGAGCTAGCTGATTGGATGTACCGCGAGATCACAGAAGGCAAGAACCCGGACGTGCTGA
CGGTTCACCCCGATTACTTTTTGATCGATCCCGGCATCGGCCGTTTTCTCTACCGCCTGGCACGCCGCGC
CGCAGGCAAGGCAGAAGCCAGATGGTTGTTCAAGACGATCTACGAACGCAGTGGCAGCGCCGGAGAGTTC
AAGAAGTTCTGTTTCACCGTGCGCAAGCTGATCGGGTCAAATGACCTGCCGGAGTACGATTTGAAGGAGG
AGGCGGGGCAGGCTGGCCCGATCCTAGTCATGCGCTACCGCAACCTGATCGAGGGCGAAGCATCCGCCGG
TTCCTAATGTACGGAGCAGATGCTAGGGCAAATTGCCCTAGCAGGGGAAAAAGGTCGAAAAGGCCTCTTT
CCTGTGGATAGCACGTACATTGGGAACCCAAAGCCGTACATTGGGAACCGGAACCCGTACATTGGGAACC
CAAAGCCGTACATTGGGAACCGGTCACACATGTAAGTGACTGATATAAAAGAGAAAAAAGGCGATTTTTC
CGCCTAAAACTCTTTAAAACTTATTAAAACTCTTAAAACCCGCCTGGCCTGTGCATAACTGTCTGGCCAG
CGCACAGCCCAAGAGCTGCAAAAAGCGCCTACCCTTCGGTCGCTGCGCTCCCTACGCCCCGCCGCTTCGC
GTCGGCCTATCGCGGCCGCTGGCCGCTCAAAAATGGCTGGCCTACGGCCAGGCAATCTACCAGGGCGCGG
ACAAGCCGCGCCGTCGCCACTCGACCGCCGGCGCCCACATCAAGGCACCCTGCCTCGCGCGTTTCGGTGA
TGACGGTGAAAACCTCTGACACATGCAGCTCCCGGAAACGGTCACAGCTTGTCTGTAAGCGGATGCCGGG
AGCAGACAAGCCCGTCAGGGCGCGTCAGCGGGTGTTGGCGGGTGTCGGGGCGCAGCCATGACCCAGTCAC
GTAGCGATAGCGGAGTGTATACTGGCTTAACTATGCGGCATCAGAGCAGATTGTACTGAGAGTGCACCAT
ATGCGGTGTGAAATACCGCACAGATGCGTAAGGAGAAAATACCGCATCAGGCCCTCTTCCGCTTCCTCGC
TCACTGACTCGCTGCGCTCGGTCGTTCGGCTGCGGCGAGCGGTATCAGCTCACTCAAAGGCGGTAATACG
GTTATCCACAGAATCAGGGGATAACGCAGGAAAGAACATGTGAGCAAAAGGCCAGCAAAAGGCCAGGAAC
CGTAAAAAGGCCGCGTTGCTGGCGTTTTTCCATAGGCTCCGCCCCCCTGACGAGCATCACAAAAATCGAC
GCTCAAGTCAGAGGTGGCGAAACCCGACAGGACTATAAAGATACCAGGCGTTTCCCCCTGGAAGCTCCCT
CGTGCGCTCTCCTGTTCCGACCCTGCCGCTTACCGGATACCTGTCCGCCTTTCTCCCTTCGGGAAGCGTG
GCGCTTTCTCATAGCTCACGCTGTAGGTATCTCAGTTCGGTGTAGGTCGTTCGCTCCAAGCTGGGCTGTG
TGCACGAACCCCCCGTTCAGCCCGACCGCTGCGCCTTATCCGGTAACTATCGTCTTGAGTCCAACCCGGT
AAGACACGACTTATCGCCACTGGCAGCAGCCACTGGTAACAGGATTAGCAGAGCGAGGTATGTAGGCGGT
GCTACAGAGTTCTTGAAGTGGTGGCCTAACTACGGCTACACTAGAAGGACAGTATTTGGTATCTGCGCTC
TGCTGAAGCCAGTTACCTTCGGAAAAAGAGTTGGTAGCTCTTGATCCGGCAAACAAACCACCGCTGGTAG
CGGTGGTTTTTTTGTTTGCAAGCAGCAGATTACGCGCAGAAAAAAAGGATCTCAAGAAGATCCTTTGATC
TTTTCTACGGGGTCTGACGCTCAGTGCTGAGAGATCCCCTCATAATTTCCCCAAAGCGTAACCATGTGTG
AATAAATTTTGAGCTAGTAGGGTTGCAGCCACGAGTAAGTCTTCCCTTGTTATTGTGTAGCCAGAATGCC
GCAAAACTTCCATGCCTAAGCGAACTGTTGAGAGTACGTTTCGATTTCTGACTGTGTTAGCCTGGAAGTG
CTTGTCCCAACCTTGTTTCTGAGCATGAACGCCCGCAAGCCAACATGTTAGTTGAAGCATCAGGGCGATT
AGCAGCATGATATCAAAACGCTCTGAGCTGCTCGTTCGGCTATGGCGTAGGCCTAGTCCGTAGGCAGGAC
TTTTCAAGTCTCGGAAGGTTTCTTCAATCTGCATTCGCTTCGAATAGATATTAACAAGTTGTTTGGGTGT
TCGAATTTCAACAGGTAAGTTAGTTGCTAGAATCCATGGCTCCTTTGCCGACGCTGAGTAGATTTTAGGT
GACGGGTGGTGACAATGAGTCCGTGTCGAGCGCTGATTTTTTCGGCCTTTAGAGCGAGATTTATACAATA
GAATTTGGCATGAGATTGGATTGCTTTTAGTCAGCCTCTTATAGCCTAAAGTCTTTGAGTGACTAGATGA
CATATCATGTAAGTTGCTGATAGGTTTCCAGTTTTCCGCTCCTAGGTCTGCATATTGTACTTTTCCTCTT
ACTCGACTTAACCAGTACCAACCCAGCTTCTCAACGGATTTATACCATGGCACTTTAAAGCCAGCATCAC
TGACAATGAGCGGTGTGGTGTTACTCGGTAGAATGCTCGCAAGGTCGGCTAGAAATTGGTCATGAGCTTT
CTTTGAACATTGCTCTGAAAGCGGGAACGCTTTCTCATAAAGAGTAACAGAACGACCGTGTAGTGCGACT
GAAGCTCGCAATACCATAAGCCGTTTTTGCTCACGGATATCAGACCAGTCAACAAGTACAATGGGCATCG
TATTGCCCGAACAGATAAAGCTAGCATGCCAACGGTATACAGCGAGTCGCTCTTTGTGGAGGTGACGATT
ACCTAACAATCGGTCGATTCGTTTGATGTTATGTTTTGTTCTCGCTTTGGTTGGCAGGTTACGGCCAAGT
TCGGTAAGAGTGAGAGTTTTACAGTCAAGTAAGGCGTGGCAAGCCAACGTTAAGCTGTTGAGTCGTTTTA
AGTGTAATTCGGGGCAGAATTGGTAAAGAGAGTCGTGTAAAATATCGAGTTCGCACATTTTGTTGTCTGA
TTATTGATTTTTGGCGAAACCATTTGATCATATGACAAGATGTGTATCTACCTTAACTTAATGATTTTGA
TAAAAATCATTAGGGGATTCATCAGCGCTCAGTGGAACGAAAACTCACGTTAAGGGATTTTGGTCATGCA
TTCTAGGTACTAAAACAATTCATCCAGTAAAATATAATATTTTATTTTCTCCCAATCAGGCTTGATCCCC
AGTAAGTCAAAAAATAGCTCGACATACTGTTCTTCCCCGATATCCTCCCTGATCGACCGGACGCAGAAGG
CAATGTCATACCACTTGTCCGCCCTGCCGCTTCTCCCAAGATCAATAAAGCCACTTACTTTGCCATCTTT
CACAAAGATGTTGCTGTCTCCCAGGTCGCCGTGGGAAAAGACAAGTTCCTCTTCGGGCTTTTCCGTCTTT
AAAAAATCATACAGCTCGCGCGGATCTTTAAATGGAGTGTCTTCTTCCCAGTTTTCGCAATCCACATCGG
CCAGATCGTTATTCAGTAAGTAATCCAATTCGGCTAAGCGGCTGTCTAAGCTATTCGTATAGGGACAATC
CGATATGTCGATGGAGTGAAAGAGCCTGATGCACTCCGCATACAGCTCGATAATCTTTTCAGGGCTTTGT
TCATCTTCATACTCTTCCGAGCAAAGGACGCCATCGGCCTCACTCATGAGCAGATTGCTCCAGCCATCAT
GCCGTTCAAAGTGCAGGACCTTTGGAACAGGCAGCTTTCCTTCCAGCCATAGCATCATGTCCTTTTCCCG
TTCCACATCATAGGTGGTCCCTTTATACCGGCTGTCCGTCATTTTTAAATATAGGTTTTCATTTTCTCCC
ACCAGCTTATATACCTTAGCAGGAGACATTCCTTCCGTATCTTTTACGCAGCGGTATTTTTCGATCAGTT
TTTTCAATTCCGGTGATATTCTCATTTTAGCCATTTATTATTTCCTTCCTCTTTTCTACAGTATTTAAAG
ATACCCCAAGAAGCTAATTATAACAAGACGAACTCCAATTCACTGTTCCTTGCATTCTAAAACCTTAAAT
ACCAGAAAACAGCTTTTTCAAAGTTGTTTTCAAAGTTGGCGTATAACATAGTATCGACGGAGCCGATTTT
GAAACCGCGGTGATCACAGGCAGCAACGCTCTGTCATCGTTACAATCAACATGCTACCCTCCGCGAGATC
ATCCGTGTTTCAAACCCGGCAGCTTAGTTGCCGTTCTTCCGAATAGCATCGGTAACATGAGCAAAGTCTG
CCGCCTTACAACGGCTCTCCCGCTGACGCCGTCCCGGACTGATGGGCTGCCTGTATCGAGTGGTGATTTT
GTGCCGAGCTGCCGGTCGGGGAGCTGTTGGCTGGCTGGTGGCAGGATATATTGTGGTGTAAACAAATTGA
CGCTTAGACAACTTAATAACACATTGCGGACGTTTTTAATGTACTGAATTAACGCCGAATTAATTCGGGG
GATCTGGATTTTAGTACTGGATTTTGGTTTTAGGAATTAGAAATTTTATTGATAGAAGTATTTTACAAAT
ACAAATACATACTAAGGGTTTCTTATATGCTCAACACATGAGCGAAACCCTATAGGAACCCTAATTCCCT
TATCTGGGAACTACTCACACATTATTATGGAGAAACTCGAGCTTGTCGATCGACAGATCCCGGTCGGCAT
CTACTCTATTTCTTTGCCCTCGGACGAGTGCTGGGGCGTCGGTTTCCACTATCGGCGAGTACTTCTACAC
AGCCATCGGTCCAGACGGCCGCGCTTCTGCGGGCGATTTGTGTACGCCCGACAGTCCCGGCTCCGGATCG
GACGATTGCGTCGCATCGACCCTGCGCCCAAGCTGCATCATCGAAATTGCCGTCAACCAAGCTCTGATAG
AGTTGGTCAAGACCAATGCGGAGCATATACGCCCGGAGTCGTGGCGATCCTGCAAGCTCCGGATGCCTCC
GCTCGAAGTAGCGCGTCTGCTGCTCCATACAAGCCAACCACGGCCTCCAGAAGAAGATGTTGGCGACCTC
GTATTGGGAATCCCCGAACATCGCCTCGCTCCAGTCAATGACCGCTGTTATGCGGCCATTGTCCGTCAGG
ACATTGTTGGAGCCGAAATCCGCGTGCACGAGGTGCCGGACTTCGGGGCAGTCCTCGGCCCAAAGCATCA
GCTCATCGAGAGCCTGCGCGACGGACGCACTGACGGTGTCGTCCATCACAGTTTGCCAGTGATACACATG
GGGATCAGCAATCGCGCATATGAAATCACGCCATGTAGTGTATTGACCGATTCCTTGCGGTCCGAATGGG
CCGAACCCGCTCGTCTGGCTAAGATCGGCCGCAGCGATCGCATCCATGGCCTCCGCGACCGGCTGCAGAA
CAGCGGGCAGTTCGGTTTCAGGCAGGTCTTGCAACGTGACACCCTGTGCACGGCGGGAGATGCAATAGGT
CAGGCTCTCGCTGAATTCCCCAATGTCAAGCACTTCCGGAATCGGGAGCGCGGCCGATGCAAAGTGCCGA
TAAACATAACGATCTTTGTAGAAACCATCGGCGCAGCTATTTACCCGCAGGACATATCCACGCCCTCCTA
CATCGAAGCTGAAAGCACGAGATTCTTCGCCCTCCGAGAGCTGCATCAGGTCGGACACGCTGTCGAACTT
TTCGATCAGAAACTTCTCGACAGACGTCGCGGTGAGTTCAGGCTTTTTCATATCTCATTGCCCCCCGGAT
CTGCGAAAGCTCGAGAGAGATAGATTTGTAGAGAGAGACTGGTGATTTCAGCGTGTCCTCTCCAAATGAA
ATGAACTTCCTTATATAGAGGAAGGGTCTTGCGAAGGATAGTGGGATTGTGCGTCATCCCTTACGTCAGT
GGAGATATCACATCAATCCACTTGCTTTGAAGACGTGGTTGGAACGTCTTCTTTTTCCACGATGCTCCTC
GTGGGTGGGGGTCCATCTTTGGGACCACTGTCGGCAGAGGCATCTTGAACGATAGCCTTTCCTTTATCGC
AATGATGGCATTTGTAGGTGCCACCTTCCTTTTCTACTGTCCTTTTGATGAAGTGACAGATAGCTGGGCA
ATGGAATCCGAGGAGGTTTCCCGATATTACCCTTTGTTGAAAAGTCTCAATAGCCCTTTGGTCTTCTGAG
ACTGTATCTTTGATATTCTTGGAGTAGACGAGAGTGTCGTGCTCCACCATGTTCACATCAATCCACTTGC
TTTGAAGACGTGGTTGGAACGTCTTCTTTTTCCACGATGCTCCTCGTGGGTGGGGGTCCATCTTTGGGAC
CACTGTCGGCAGAGGCATCTTGAACGATAGCCTTTCCTTNNNNNNNNNNNNNNNNNNNNNNNNNNNNNNN
NNNNNNNNNNNNNNNNNNNNNNNNNNNNNNNNNNNNNNNNNNNNNNNNNNNNNNNNNNNNNNNNNNNNNG
GCAATGGAATCCGAGGAGGTTTCCCGATATTACCCTTTGTTGAAAAGTCTCAATAGCCCTTTGGTCTTCT
GAGACTGTATCTTTGATATTCTTGGAGTAGACGAGAGTGTCGTGCTCCACCATGTTGGCAAGCTGCTCTA
GCCAATACGCAAACCGCCTCTCCCCGCGCGTTGGCCGATTCATTAATGCAGCTGGCACGACAGGTTTCCC
GACTGGAAAGCGGGCAGTGAGCGCAACGCAATTAATGTGAGTTAGCTCACTCATTAGGCACCCCAGGCTT
TACACTTTATGCTTCCGGCTCGTATGTTGTGTGGAATTGTGAGCGGATAACAATTTCACACAGGAAACAG
CTATGACATGATTACGAATTCGAGCTCGGTACCCGGGGATCGGCGCGCCGGAGCTGCAGTGCAGCGTGAC
CCGGTCGTGCCCCTCTCTTGAGATAAGGTGAGCATTGCATGTCTAAGTTATAAAAAATTACCACATATTT
TTTTTGTCACACTTGTTTGAAGTGCAGTTTATCTATCTTTATACATATATTTAAACTTTACTCTACGAAT
AATATAATCTATAGTACTACAATAATATCAGTGTTTTAGAGAATCATATAAATGAACAGTTAGACATGGT
CTAAAGGACAATTGAGTATTTTGACAACAGGACTCTACAGTTTTATCTTTTTAGTGTGCATGTGTTCTCC
TTTTTTTTTGCAAATAGCTTCACCTATATAATACTTCATCCATTTTATTAGTACATCCATTTAGGGTTTA
GGGTTAATGGTTTTTATAGACTAATTTTTTTAGTACATCTATTTTATTCTATTTTAGCCTCTAAATTAAG
AAAACTAAAACTCTATTTTAGTTTTTTTATTTAATAATTTAGATATAAAATAGAATAAAATAAAGTGACT
AAAAATTAAACAAATACCCTTTAAGAAATTAAAAAAACTAAGGAAACATTTTTCTTGTTTCGAGTAGATA
ATGCCAGCCTGTTAAACGCCGTCGACGAGTCTAACGGACACCAACCAGCGAACCAGCAGCGTCGCGTCGG
GCCAAGCGAAGCAGACGGCACGGCATCTCTGTCGCTGCCTCTGGACCCCTCTCGAGAGTTCCGCTCCACC
GTTGGACTTGCTCCGCTGTCGGCATCCAGAAATTGCGTGGCGGAGCGGCAGACGTGAGCCGGCACGGCAG
GCGGCCTCCTCCTCCTCTCACGGCACCGGCAGCTACGGGGGATTCCTTTCCCACCGCTCCTTCGCTTTCC
CTTCCTCGCCCGCCGTAATAAATAGACACCCCCTCCACACCCTCTTTCCCCAACCTCGTGTTGTTCGGAG
CGCACACACACACAACCAGAACTCCCCCAAATCCACCCGTCGGCACCTCCGCTTCAAGGTACGCCGCTCG
TCCTCCCCCCCCCCCCTCTCTACCTTCTCAAGATCGGCGTTCCGGTCCATGGTTAGGGCCCGGTAGTTCT
ACTTCTGTTCATGTTTGTGTTAGATCCGTGTTTGTGTTAGATCCGTGCTACTAGCGTTCGTACACGGATG
CGACCTGTACGTCAGACACGTTCTGATTGCTAACTTGCCAGTGTTTCTCTTTGGGGAATCCTGGGATGGC
TCTAGCCGTTCCGCAGACGGGATCGATTTCATGATTTTTTTTGTTTCGTTGCATAGGGTTTGGTTTGCCC
TTTTCCTTTATTTCAATATATGCCGTGCACTTGTTTGTCGGGTCATCTTTTCATGCTTTTTTTTGTCTTG
GTTGTGATGATGTGGTCTGGTTGGGCGGTCGTTCAAGATCGGAGTAGAATTAATTCTGTTTCAAACTACC
TGGTGGATTTATTAATTTTGGATCTGTATGTGTGTGCCATACATATTCATAGTTACGAATTGAAGATGAT
GGATGGAAATATCGATCTAGGATAGGTATACATGTTGATGCGGGTTTTACTGATGCATATACAGAGATGC
TTTTTGTTCGCTTGGTTGTGATGATGTGGTGTGGTTGGGCGGTCGTTCATTCGTTCAAGATCGGAGTAGA
ATACTGTTTCAAACTACCTGGTGTATTTATTAATTTTGGAACTGTATGTGTGTGTCATACATCTTCATAG
TTACGAGTTTAAGATGGATGGAAATATCGATCTAGGATAGGTATACATGTTGATGTGGGTTTTACTGATG
CATATACATGATGGCATATGCAGCATCTATTCATATGCTCTAACCTTGAGTACCTATCTATTATAATAAA
CAAGTATGTTTTATAATTATTTTGATCTTGATATACTTGGATGATGGCATATGCAGCAGCTATATGTGGA
TTTTTTTAGCCCTGCCTTCATACGCTATTTATTTGCTTGGTACTGTTTCTTTTGTCGATGCTCACCCTGT
TGTTTGGTGTTACTTCTGCAGCCTGCAGGAATGGCTCCTAAGAAGAAGCGGAAGGTTGGTATTCACGGGG
TGCCTGCGGCTTCTGAACCACCGAGAGCAGAGACATTCGTGTTCCTCGATCTGGAGGCCACGGGATTGCC
CAACATGGACCCGGAGATCGCCGAAATTAGCCTATTCGCCGTCCATCGTTCCTCCCTCGAAAATCCAGAA
AGAGATGATTCTGGTTCGTTGGTCCTCCCGAGGGTGTTGGACAAGCTCACCCTGTGCATGTGCCCCGAGA
GGCCTTTTACTGCAAAGGCCTCCGAAATAACTGGATTGTCAAGTGAGTCCCTCATGCACTGCGGCAAGGC
CGGCTTCAACGGCGCCGTGGTGAGAACATTACAAGGTTTTTTATCAAGGCAGGAGGGGCCCATCTGCCTT
GTAGCTCATAATGGATTTGATTATGACTTCCCGCTGCTTTGTACAGAGCTGCAGCGCCTCGGCGCACACC
TCCCACAAGATACTGTTTGTCTGGACACGCTGCCAGCTCTCCGCGGCCTCGACCGCGCCCACTCCCATGG
CACCAGGGCGCAGGGGAGGAAGTCCTACTCCCTTGCTTCCCTGTTCCACCGGTACTTCCAAGCTGAACCT
AGCGCGGCGCATTCAGCGGAGGGCGACGTGCACACATTGCTTCTAATCTTCCTCCACAGGGCGCCGGAGC
TGCTGGCCTGGGCTGATGAGCAGGCGCGGTCGTGGGCACATATTGAGCCCATGTACGTGCCGCCGGACGG
GCCAAGTCTTGAGGCTGGTGGAGGCGGAAGTGGAGGTGGCGGGTCAGGGGGTGGCGGATCTGGTTCGATG
GCTCCGAAGAAGAAGAGGAAGGTTGGCATCCACGGGGTGCCAGCTGCTTGCACCAAGGAGTCGGAAAAGC
TCAATAAGAACGCGGATTACTACATTGGTCTGGACATGGGCACATCCTCAGCTGGCTGGGCGGTGAGTGA
CTCCGAGTACAATCTAATCCGCAGAAAAGGCAAGGATTTGTGGGGCGTTCGCCAGTTCGAAGAAGCGAAA
ACGGCGGCGGAACGCCGGGGGTTCCGGGTCGCTCGTCGAAGGAAACAGAGGCAGCAGGTCAGGAATCGAC
TATTGAGTGAGGAATTTCAGAATGAAATCACAAAGATCGATTCTGGGTTTTTAAAAAGAATGGAGGATTC
TCGGTTTGTTATTAGCGACAAGAGGGTGCCAGAGAAGTACACCCTGTTCAATGATTCCGGGTACACAGAT
GTAGAATACTACAACCAGTACCCGACCATCTACCATCTGAGAAAAGCCTTAATCGAATCCAATGAGAGGT
TTGATATTCGCCTTGTATTCCTGGGAATCCACTCGTTGTTCCAGCATCCAGGCCATTTCCTCGACAAGGG
GGACGTGGATACGGACAATACAGGTCCCGAAGAACTGATACAGTTTCTCGAAGACTGCATGAACGAGATA
CAAATCAGCATCCCGCTCGTCTCAAACCAAAAAGTCTTAACTGATATCTTGACGGATAGCCGAATAACGA
GGCGTGACAAAGAACAGCAAATTCTTGAGATATTGCAACCCAACAAAGAGTCCAAAAAGGCCGTTTCCCA
GTTCGTGAAGGTTCTCACAGGTCAAAAAGCCAAGTTAGGCGATCTCATTATGATGGAAGATAAAGATACG
GAGGAGTACAAGTATTCATTTTCTTTCCGCGAAAAGACCCTGGAGGAGATTCTTCCCGATATAGAGGGCG
TCATCGACGGTCTTGCGCTTGAGTATATCGAATCTATCTACTCGCTATATTCATGGAGCCTCCTCAACAG
CTACATGAAAGATACATTGACCGGTCATTATTACTCGTATCTAGCTGAGGCCCGCGTGGCGGCGTACGAT
AAGCATCATAGTGATCTTGTTAAGCTGAAAACATTGTTCCGCGAGTATATCCCGGAAGAATACGACAACT
TCTTCCGCAAGATGGAGAAGGCCAACTATTCGCATTATATTGGCAGCACCGAGTATGATGGTGAGAAGCG
TTGTAGAACAGCCAAAGCCAAGCAAGAGGACTTCTACAAGAGTATCAACAAAATGCTCGAAAAGATCCCT
GAGTGCAGTGAAAAAACGGAGATCCAGAAGGAGATAATAGAGGGCACTTTCCTCCTTAAGCAAACTGGGC
CTCAGAACGGCTTTGTCCCGAATCAGTTACAGCTAAAAGAACTACGAAAGATCCTGCAAAATGCGTCCAA
GCACTACCCCTTTCTAACAGAGAAGGATGAAAGAGATATGACTGCCATTGACAGAATCGAGGCGCTGTTC
AGCTTTAGAATCCCGTACTACATCGGCCCACTCAAGAACACGGACAATCAAGGGCACGGTTGGGCTGTTA
GGAGGGACGGGCACGAGCAAATCCCGGTACGGCCGTGGAACTTCGAAGAAATCATTGATGAGTCCGCTAG
CGCCGATCTGTTCATCAAGAATTTGGTGAACAGTTGTACTTACCTCAGGACCGAGAAGGTACTCCCAAAA
TCTAGCTTGCTGTATCAAGAATTCGAAGTCCTGAATGAGCTCAACAACCTCAGGATAAATGGGATGTACC
CAGATGAAATTCAGCCAGGCCTAAAGCGTATGATCTTCGAGCAGTGCTTCTATTCTGGCAAAAAAGTCAC
TGGAAAAAAACTGCAGTTATTCCTCAGGAGTGTGCTCACCAATTCTTCAACGGAGGAGTTTGTTCTAACA
GGCATTGACAAGGACTTTAAATCGTCCCTGTCGAGTTACAAAAAATTCTGCGAGCTTTTTGGCGTTAAGA
CACTGAACGATACACAGAAGGTGATGGCTGAACAGATTATTGAATGGTCCACTGTCTATGGCGATTCGCG
CAAGTTTCTTAAGAGAAAGCTCGAGGATAACTATCCGGAACTTACAGATCAACAAATTCGACGGATTGCT
GGCTTCAAGTTCTCCGAGTGGGGGAACCTGAGCAGGGCATTCCTCGAGATGGAGGGGTACAAGGACGAAG
CAGGAAATCCTGTTACCATAATTAGAGCGCTTCGTGATACTCAAAAAAACTTGATGCAGCTCCTCTCCAA
CGACTCAGCATTCGCTAAGAAGCTGCAGGAGTTAAATGACTACGTGACGCGCGACATCTGGTCAATAGAG
CCGGACGACCTCGATGGAATGTATCTGTCTGCTCCTGTTCGCCGGATGATATGGCAGACATTTTTGATCC
TCAGAGAAGTGGTCGATACCATTGGTTATTCACCTAAGAAGATTTTCATGGAGATGGCGCGGGGGGAGCA
GGAGAAGAAGAGGACTGCGTCTAGGAAGAAACAGTTGATAGATCTCTACAAGGAGGCAGGCATGAAGAAC
GATGAATTGTTTGGAGATCTCGAGAGCCTGGAAGAGGCCCAATTGAGGTCCAAGAAGCTCTATCTTTATT
TCCGGCAGATGGGGAGGGATATTTATAGTGGAAAGCTAATTGATTTCATGGATGTACTCCACGGCAATCG
GTACGACATAGACCACATCCACCCGCAAAGCAAGAAGAAAGATGACTCCTTAGAAAACAATCTGGTACTC
ACAAGCAAGGACTTCAATAATCATATTAAACAAGACGTCTACCCCATTCCTGAGCAAATTCAATCGAGAC
AAAAAGGATTTTGGGCCATGCTCCTGAAGCAAGGTTTCATGTCTCAGGAGAAATACAACCGACTCATGCG
GACGACTCCGTTCACCGATGAGGAGCTGGCGGAGTTCGTCAACAGACAACTGGTGGAGACTAGACAGGGA
ACAAAAGCAATTATATCACTCATCAACCAGTGTTTCCCTGACTCAGAAGTTGTGTACGTGAAGGCCGGAA
ACACCTCGGACTTCCGGCAGCGGTTCGACATTCCAAAGTCGCGGGACTTGAACAATTACCACCACGCCGT
AGACGCCTATCTTAACATCGTTGTCGGCAACGTTTATGACACCAAATTTACCAAAAATCCAATCAATTTT
ATTAAGAAGATGAGGAAATCTGGTAATTTGCACTCCTATAGTTTAAGAAGGATGTATGATTTCAATGTCC
AGCGCGGAGATCAGACCGCGTGGGTTGCCGAAAATGACACGACGTTAAAAACAGTGAAGAAGACAGCTTT
TAAGACCTCGCCCATGGTGACAAAACGGACGTACGAGAGGAAAGGTGGGTTGGCAGATTCCGTCCTGATA
GCCGCCAAGAAGGCAAAGCCTGGGGTCCATCTTCCAGTGAAAACTTCAGACTCACGCTTTGCAAACCAGG
TGTCCACCTACGGCGGCTACGACAACGTGAAGGGAAGCCACTTCTTTCTTGTTGAGCATCAGCAGAAGAA
AAAAACAATAAGGAGCATAGAGAATGTCCCGATCCATCTTAAAGAGAAGTTAAAGACCAAGGAGGAACTC
GAACACTACTGTGCACAAGTGCTCGGCATGGTGCAGCCTGATGTCCGTCTGACTCGCATCCCAATGTACT
CTCTTCTATTGATTGATGGCTATTACTATTACCTGACCGGACGTACGGGTGGCAATCTGTCTCTCTCTAA
TGCGGTTGAGCTCTGCTTGCCAGCCAAGGAGCAGGCACATATCAGGATGATTTCAAAAATAGCCGGGGGG
CGCTCAACGGACGCTTTGTCTGCGGAGGCCAAGGACGATTTTCGCAAGAAAAATCTTCGGCTCTATGACG
AACTCGCTGAAAAGCACCGGTCAACTATTTTTTCGAAACGCAAGAACCCCATCGGACCCAAGCTGCTGAA
GTACAGAGAGGCATTTGTGAAACAAACTATCGAGAATCAATGCAAGGTTATTTTACAGATATTGAAGTTG
ACCAGCACAAACTGCAAAACTTCTGCTGACCTTAAGCTTATCGGAGGTTCAGGGCAAGAAGGCGTCATGA
GTATTTCCAAGCTCCTACGAGCTGAAAAGTATGCAGAATTTTACCTAATTTGTCAGTCCCCTAGCGGAAT
TTATGAGACTCGAAAGAACCTGCTGACTATAAAGCGGCCAGCGGCGACGAAGAAGGCGGGGCAGGCGAAG
AAGAAGAAGTGAGCTTCTCGAGTATATGAAGATGAAGATGAAATATTTGGTGTGTCAAATAAAAAGCTTG
TGTGCTTAAGTTTGTGTTTTTTTCTTGGCTTGTTGTGTTATGAATTTGTGGCTTTTTCTAATATTAAATG
AATGTAAGATCACATTATAATGAATAAACAAATGTTTCTATAATCCATTGTGAATGTTTTGTTGGATCTC
TTCTGCAGCATATAACTACTGTATGTGCTATGGTATGGACTATGGAATATGATTAAAGATAAGCGCTGAG
CTCGGACGGCGCGCCGGAGCACATCAGTCTCTGCACAAAGTGCATCCTGGGCTGCTTCAATTATAAAGCC
CCATTCACCACATTTGCTAGATAGTCGAAAAGCACCATCAATATTGAGCTTCAGGTATTTTTGGTTGTGT
TGTGGTTGGATTGATTCTAATATATACCAAATCAATATAATTCACTACCAAAATATACCATAGCCATCAC
AACTTTATTAATTTTGGTAGCTTAAGATGGTATATATAATAACCAATTAACAACTGATTCTAATTTTACT
ACGGCCCAGTATCTACCAATACAAAACAACGAGTATGTTTTCTTCCGTCGTAATCGTACACAGTACAAAA
AAACCTGGCCAGCCTTTCTTGGGCTGGGGCTCTCTTTCGAAAGGTCACAAAACGTACACGGCAGTAACGC
CGCTTCGCTGCGTGTTAACGGCCACCAACCCCGCCGTGAGCAAACGGCATCAGCTTTCCACCTCCTCGAT
ATCTCCGCGGCGCCGTCTGGACCCGCCCCCTTTCCGTTCCTTTCTTTCCTTCTCGCGTTTGCGTGGTGGG
GACGGACTCCCCAAACCGCCTCTCCCTCTCTTTATTTGTCTATATTCTCACTGGGCCCCACCCACCGCAC
CCCTGGGCCCACTCACGAGTCCCCCCCTCCCCACCTATAAATACCCCACCCCCTCCTCGCCTCTTCCTCC
ATCAATCGAATCCCCAAAATCGCAGAGAAAAAAAAATCTCCCCTCGAAGCGAAGCGTCGAATCGCCTTCT
CAAGGTATGCGATTTTCTGATCCTCTCCGTTCCTCGCGTTTGATTTGATTTCCCGGCCTGTTCGTGATTG
TGAGATGTTGTTGTTAGTCTCCGTTTTGCGATCTGTGGTAGATTTGAACAGGGTTAGATGGGGTTCGCGT
GGTATGCTGGATCTGTGATTATGAGCGATGCTGTTCGTGGTCCAAGTATTTATTGGTTCGGATCTAGAAG
TAGAACTGTGCTAGGGTTGTGATTTGTTCCGATCTGTTCAATCAGTAGGATTTAGTCTCTGTTTTTCTCG
TTGATCCAAGTAGCAGCTTCAGGTATATTTTGCTTAGGTTGTTTTTGATTCAGTCCCTCTAGTTGCATAG
ATTCTACTCTGTTCATGTTTAATCTAAGGGCTGCGTCTTGTTGATTAGTGATTACATAGCATAGCTTTCA
GGATATTTTACTTGCTTATGCCTATCTTATCAACTGTTGCACCTGTAAATTCTAGCCTATGTTAATTAAC
CTGCCTTATGTGCTCTCGGGATAGTGCTAGTAGTTATTGAATCAGTTTGCCGATGGAATTCTAGTAGTTC
ATAGACCTGCAGATTATTTTTGTGAACTCGAGCACGGTGCGACTCTCTATTTTGTTAGGTCACTGTTGGT
GTTGATAGGTACACTGATGTTATTGTGGTTTAGATCGTGTATCTAACATATTGGAATAATTTGATTGACT
GATTTCTGCTGTACTTGCTTGGTATTGTTATAATTTCATGTTCATAGTTGCTGACCATGCTTCGGTAATT
GTGTGTGCAGCCTGCAGGAACAAAGCACCAGTGGTCTAGTGGTAGAATAGTACCCTGCCACGGTACAGAC
CCGGGTTCGATTCCCGGCTGGTGCAGGAGACCTTACAGTTGGACACAGGCCAACTTGTGAAGATTGCAAA
ACGTGGCGGCGTGACCGCAATGGAGGCAGTGCATGCATCGCGCAATGCACTGACGGGTGCCCCCCTGGAG
ACGGGCGCCGCTACAGGGCGCGTCCCATTCGCCATTCAGGCTGCGCAACTGTTGGGAAGGGCGATCGGTG
CGGGCCTCTTCGCTATTACGCCAGCTGGCGAAAGGGGGATGTGCTGCAAGGCGATTAAGTTGGGTAACGC
CAGGGTTTTCCCAGTCACGACGTTGTAAAACGACGGCCAGTGAGCGCGCGTAATACGACTCACTATAGGG
CGAATTGGGTACCGGGCCCCCCCTCGAGGTCCTCCAGCTTTTGTTCCCTTTAGTGAGGGTTAATTGCGCG
CTTGGCGTAATCATGGTCATAGCTGTTTCCTGTGTGAAATTGTTATCCGCTCACAATTCCACACAACATA
CGAGCCGGAAGCATAAAGTGTAAAGCCTGGGGTGCCTAATGAGTGAGCTAACTCACATTAATTGCGTTGC
GCTCACTGCCCGCTTTCCACCGGTGGTCTCAGTTTGAGTGTCTTGTTAAGAAATTAACAAGATGAGTTCA
AATCAGGCTCCTAGAGAGATCCGAACTTACCTTCATGGCGGGCATTGTGCCCAACAAAGCACCAGTGGTC
TAGTGGTAGAATAGTACCCTGCCACGGTACAGACCCGGGTTCGATTCCCGGCTGGTGCAGGTACTCGAGC
CTAGACTTGTCCATCTTCTGGATTGGCCAAGTTAATTAATGTATGAAATAAAAGGATGCACACATAGTGA
CATGCTAATCACTATAATGTGGGCATCAAAGTTGTGTGTTATGTGTAATTACTAATTATCTGAATAAGAG
AAAGAGATCATCCATATTTCTTATCCTAAATGAATGTCACGTGTCTTTATAATTCTTTGATGAACCAGAT
GCATTTTATTAACCAATTCCATATACATATAAATATTAATCATATATAATTAATATCAATTGGGTTAGCA
AAACAAATCTAGTCTAGGTGTGTTTTGCCGCTGAGCTCCCGGGGCGCGCCGATATCGAGCTCAGTGTGGC
ACTGGCCGTCGTTTTACAACGTCGTGACTGGGAAAACCCTGGCGTTACCCAACTTAATCGCCTTGCAGCA
CATCCCCCTTTCGCCAGCTGGCGTAATAGCGAAGAGGCCCGCACCGATCGCCCTTC
Features (pLannotate 1.2.2; 36 found; start..end, strand, type, name):
      1..125     +  CDS            lacZα (fragment): LacZα fragment of β-galactosidase; lacZ fragment
    191..215     +  misc_feature   RB T-DNA repeat: right border repeat from nopaline C58 T-DNA
    555..956     +  CDS            Y4CG_SINFN (fragment): Protein inferred from homology: Swiss-Prot protein existence level 3. From Sinorhizobium fredii (strain NBRC 101917 / NGR234).
   1516..2145    +  CDS            pVS1 StaA: stability protein from the Pseudomonas plasmid pVS1 (Heeb et al., 2000)
   2574..3647    +  CDS            pVS1 RepA: replication protein from the Pseudomonas plasmid pVS1 (Heeb et al., 2000)
   3713..3907    +  rep_origin     pVS1 oriV: origin of replication for the Pseudomonas plasmid pVS1 (Heeb et al., 2000)
   4110..4149    +  CDS            rop (fragment): Rop protein, which maintains plasmids at low copy number; rop
   4251..4391    +  misc_feature   bom: basis of mobility region from pBR322
   4577..5165    -  rep_origin     ori: high-copy-number ColE1/pMB1/pBR322/pUC origin of replication
   6420..6489    +  ncRNA          RNA-OUT: Accession: RF00240 - RNA-OUT
   6590..7384    -  CDS            KanR: aminoglycoside phosphotransferase; aphA-3; confers resistance to kanamycin
   7809..7833    +  misc_feature   LB T-DNA repeat: left border repeat from nopaline C58 T-DNA
   7911..8085    -  polyA_signal   CaMV poly(A) signal: cauliflower mosaic virus polyadenylation signal
   8126..9151    -  CDS            HygR: aminoglycoside phosphotransferase from E. coli; aph(4)-Ia; confers resistance to hygromycin
   9218..9769    -  promoter       CaMV 35S promoter (enhanced) (fragment): cauliflower mosaic virus 35S promoter with a duplicated enhancer region
   9226..9272    -  promoter       minimal CaMV 35S promoter: minimal 35S promoter from cauliflower mosaic virus
   9870..9996    -  promoter       CaMV 35S promoter (enhanced) (fragment): cauliflower mosaic virus 35S promoter with a duplicated enhancer region
  10012..10100   +  CDS            lacI (fragment): lac repressor; lacI; The lac repressor binds to the lac operator to inhibit transcription in E. coli. This inhibition can be relieved by adding lactose or isopropyl-β-D-thiogalactopyranoside (IPTG).
  10113..10134   +  protein_bind   CAP binding site: CAP binding activates transcription in the presence of cAMP. E. coli catabolite activator protein
  10149..10179   +  promoter       lac promoter: promoter for the E. coli lac operon
  10183..10205   +  protein_bind   lac operator (fragment): The lac repressor binds to the lac operator to inhibit transcription in E. coli. This inhibition can be relieved by adding lactose or isopropyl-β-D-thiogalactopyranoside (IPTG). lac repressor encoded by lacI
  10236..10261   +  misc_feature   MCS (fragment): pUC18/19 multiple cloning site
  10274..12271   +  promoter       Ubi promoter: maize polyubiquitin gene promoter
  12332..13036   +  CDS            Trex2: TREX2_MOUSE - Experimental evidence at protein level: Swiss-Prot protein existence level 1. Exonuclease with a preference for double-stranded DNA with mismatched 3' termini. May play a role in DNA repair. From Mus musculus (Mouse).
  17315..17563   +  terminator     HSP terminator: efficient transcription terminator from the Arabidopsis thaliana heat shock protein 18.2 gene (Nagaya et al., 2010)
  19134..19204   +  ncRNA          tRNA: Accession: RF00005 - tRNA
  19325..19343   -  rep_origin     f1 ori (fragment): f1 bacteriophage origin of replication; arrow indicates direction of (+) strand synthesis
  19348..19503   -  CDS            lacZα (fragment): LacZα fragment of β-galactosidase; lacZ fragment
  19511..19529   +  promoter       T7 promoter: promoter for bacteriophage T7 RNA polymerase
  19538..19561   -  misc_feature   MCS (fragment): pBluescript multiple cloning site
  19577..19595   -  promoter       T3 promoter: promoter for bacteriophage T3 RNA polymerase
  19638..19660   -  protein_bind   lac operator (fragment): The lac repressor binds to the lac operator to inhibit transcription in E. coli. This inhibition can be relieved by adding lactose or isopropyl-β-D-thiogalactopyranoside (IPTG). lac repressor encoded by lacI
  19664..19694   -  promoter       lac promoter: promoter for the E. coli lac operon
  19709..19730   -  protein_bind   CAP binding site: CAP binding activates transcription in the presence of cAMP. E. coli catabolite activator protein
  19868..19938   +  ncRNA          tRNA: Accession: RF00005 - tRNA
  20300..20426   +  CDS            lacZα (fragment): LacZα fragment of β-galactosidase; lacZ fragment
