[The description below was written by a language model from this plasmid's Addgene catalogue record and pLannotate feature annotations shown in this document.]
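Description:
pGEL847 is a 20.4 kb plant-expression T-DNA binary vector built on the pTrans_210d backbone and deposited as an empty backbone for TREX2-FrCas9 genome editing in rice. Outside the T-DNA borders it carries a high-copy ColE1/pBR322-type origin with the bom mobilisation region for propagation in E. coli. It also carries the pVS1 replication module (oriV, RepA and the StaA stability protein), which normally supports maintenance in Agrobacterium, consistent with Agrobacterium-mediated delivery. Bacterial selection is by kanamycin through an aphA-3 gene. Nopaline-type left and right border repeats define the segment transferred to the plant.

Next to the left border, the T-DNA holds a hygromycin phosphotransferase gene driven by an enhanced CaMV 35S promoter and ended by the CaMV poly(A) signal, which allows selection of transformed plant cells. The editing cassette starts with the maize polyubiquitin promoter, followed by a mouse Trex2 coding sequence. TREX2 is a 3' exonuclease, commonly paired with Cas nucleases to process cut ends and shift repair outcomes toward deletions. About 4.3 kb between Trex2 and the Arabidopsis HSP18.2 terminator is unannotated. This gap presumably contains the FrCas9 coding sequence named in the catalogue entry, but the feature table does not confirm that or show how the two proteins are linked.

Downstream, two tRNA elements flank a lac promoter/lacZα fragment with T7 and T3 promoters and a pBluescript polylinker remnant. This layout suggests a replaceable stuffer for inserting guide sequences in a tRNA-processed array, possibly with blue/white screening, although the record does not identify the guide RNA promoter or scaffold. Users would clone their own target spacers to edit the palindromic TA sites recognised by FrCas9.
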