Addgene plasmid #214237: pGEL847
Purpose: (Empty Backbone) TREX2-FrCas9 genome editing in rice
Depositing lab: Yong Zhang. Depositing organization: Southwest University (SWU). Publication: Expanding plant genome editing scope and profiles with CRISPR-FrCas9 systems targeting palindromic TA sites. He Y, Han Y, Ma Y, Liu S, Fan T, Liang Y, Tang X, Zheng X, Wu Y, Zhang T, Qi Y, Zhang Y. Plant Biotechnol J. 2024 Sep;22(9):2488-2503. doi: 10.1111/pbi.14363. Epub 2024 May 7. PubMed 38713743.
Backbone
  Vector backbone: pTrans_210d
  Vector type: Plant Expression
  Selectable markers: Hygromycin
Growth in bacteria
  Bacterial resistance: Kanamycin, 50 μg/mL
  Growth temperature: 37°C
  Growth strain: DH5alpha
  Copy number: Unknown
Terms and licenses: Academic/Nonprofit Terms; Industry Terms: Not Available to Industry
How to cite: pGEL847 was a gift from Yong Zhang (Addgene plasmid # 214237 ; http://n2t.net/addgene:214237 ; RRID:Addgene_214237)
